Addgene plasmid #51540: pFlag-CMV2-mAIM2
Purpose: Express Flag-tagged mAIM2 in mammalian cells
Depositing lab: Emad Alnemri. Depositing organization: Thomas Jefferson University. Publication: AIM2 activates the inflammasome and cell death in response to cytoplasmic DNA. Fernandes-Alnemri T, Yu JW, Datta P, Wu J, Alnemri ES. Nature. 2009 Mar 26;458(7237):509-13. doi: 10.1038/nature07710. Epub 2009 Jan 21. PubMed 19158676.
Backbone
  Vector backbone: pFlag-CMV-2
  Backbone manufacturer: Sigma
  Backbone size w/o insert (bp): 4679
  Total vector size (bp): 5702
  Vector type: Mammalian Expression
Growth in bacteria
  Bacterial resistance: Ampicillin, 100 μg/mL
  Growth temperature: 37°C
  Growth strain: DH5alpha
  Copy number: High Copy
Gene/Insert
  Gene/Insert name: Aim2
  Species: M. musculus (mouse)
  Insert size (bp): 1062
  Entrez Gene: Aim2 (a.k.a. Gm1313, Ifi210)
  Promoter: CMV
  Tag / fusion protein: Flag (N terminal on backbone)
  Cloning method: Restriction Enzyme; 5′ cloning site HindIII (not destroyed); 3′ cloning site SalI (destroyed during cloning)
  Sequencing primers: 5′ 5' pCMV2 primer; 3′ 3' pCMV2 primer
Terms and licenses: Academic/Nonprofit Terms; Industry Terms: Not Available to Industry
How to cite: pFlag-CMV2-mAIM2 was a gift from Emad Alnemri (Addgene plasmid # 51540 ; http://n2t.net/addgene:51540 ; RRID:Addgene_51540)
