[The description below was written by a language model from this plasmid's Addgene catalogue record and pLannotate feature annotations shown in this document.]
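Description:
pFlag-CMV2-mAIM2 is a 5.7 kb mammalian expression plasmid built on the commercial pFlag-CMV-2 backbone and designed to produce mouse AIM2 with an N-terminal Flag epitope. It is maintained in E. coli as a high-copy plasmid through a ColE1/pUC-type origin and selected with ampicillin via the β-lactamase gene. An f1 phage origin is also present, which in principle permits single-stranded DNA production. The record lists no mammalian drug-selection marker, so the plasmid is suited to transient transfection. An SV40 enhancer/early promoter region lies downstream of the expression cassette but has no annotated coding sequence behind it. Remnants of lacZα, lacI, the lac promoter/operator and a T7 promoter are backbone leftovers with no role in expression of the insert.

The expression cassette consists of the human cytomegalovirus immediate-early enhancer and promoter, a short Flag-coding segment supplied by the backbone (annotated as a fragment of a 3xFLAG match, consistent with a single Flag tag), and then the 1,062 bp mouse Aim2 open reading frame. The insert was cloned between HindIII, which was retained, and SalI, which was destroyed during cloning. Transcripts are terminated and polyadenylated by the human growth hormone poly(A) signal.

AIM2 is a cytosolic sensor of double-stranded DNA that oligomerises on binding DNA, recruits the adaptor PYCARD (ASC) and drives caspase-1 activation, leading to interleukin-1β and interleukin-18 processing. The Flag tag allows the overexpressed protein to be detected or immunoprecipitated with anti-Flag antibodies. This makes the construct useful for studying inflammasome assembly and cell death responses to cytoplasmic DNA in transfected mammalian cells.
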