Features (pLannotate 1.2.2; 17 found; start..end, strand, type, name):
      4..158     -  CDS            lacZα (fragment): LacZα fragment of β-galactosidase; lacZ fragment
    318..697     +  enhancer       CMV enhancer: human cytomegalovirus immediate early enhancer
    699..898     +  promoter       CMV promoter: human cytomegalovirus (CMV) immediate early promoter
    934..954     +  CDS            3xFLAG (fragment): three tandem FLAG® epitope tags
    959..2020    +  CDS            Aim2: AIM2_MOUSE - Also known as Gm1313, Ifi210. Experimental evidence at protein level: Swiss-Prot protein existence level 1. Involved in innate immune response by recognizing cytosolic double-stranded DNA and inducing caspase-1-activating inflammasome formation in macrophages. Upon binding to DNA is thought to undergo oligomerization and to associate with PYCARD initiating the recruitment of caspase-1 precusrsor and processing of interleukin-1 beta and interleukin-18. Detects cytosolic dsDNA of viral and bacterial origin in a non-sequence-specific manner. Can also trigger PYCARD-dependent, caspase
   2025..2042    -  misc_feature   MCS (fragment): pUC18/19 multiple cloning site
   2043..2665    +  polyA_signal   hGH poly(A) signal: human growth hormone polyadenylation signal
   2694..3023    +  promoter       SV40 promoter: SV40 enhancer and early promoter
   3062..3080    -  promoter       T7 promoter: promoter for bacteriophage T7 RNA polymerase
   3118..3134    -  protein_bind   lac operator: The lac repressor binds to the lac operator to inhibit transcription in E. coli. This inhibition can be relieved by adding lactose or isopropyl-β-D-thiogalactopyranoside (IPTG). lac repressor encoded by lacI
   3142..3172    -  promoter       lac promoter: promoter for the E. coli lac operon
   3187..3208    -  protein_bind   CAP binding site: CAP binding activates transcription in the presence of cAMP. E. coli catabolite activator protein
   3221..3313    -  CDS            lacI (fragment): lac repressor; lacI; The lac repressor binds to the lac operator to inhibit transcription in E. coli. This inhibition can be relieved by adding lactose or isopropyl-β-D-thiogalactopyranoside (IPTG).
   3496..4084    -  rep_origin     ori: high-copy-number ColE1/pMB1/pBR322/pUC origin of replication
   4255..5115    -  CDS            AmpR: β-lactamase; bla; confers resistance to ampicillin, carbenicillin, and related antibiotics
   5116..5220    -  promoter       AmpR promoter: bla
   5247..5675    +  rep_origin     f1 ori (sequence partly withheld): f1 bacteriophage origin of replication; arrow indicates direction of (+) strand synthesis
>Addgene plasmid #51540 | pFlag-CMV2-mAIM2 | depositor full sequence | sequence record 78756 | pFlag-CMV2-mAIM2 sequence 5702 bps
CCATTCGCCATTCAGGCTGCGCAACTGTTGGGAAGGGCGATCGGTGCGGGCCTCTTCGCTATTACGCCAG
CTGGCGAAAGGGGGATGTGCTGCAAGGCGATTAAGTTGGGTAACGCCAGGGTTTTCCCAGTCACGACGTT
GTAAAACGACGGCCAGTGCCAAGCTGATCTATACATTGAATCAATATTGGCAATTAGCCATATTAGTCAT
TGGTTATATAGCATAAATCAATATTGGCTATTGGCCATTGCATACGTTGTATCTATATCATAATATGTAC
ATTTATATTGGCTCATGTCCAATATGACCGCCATGTTGACATTGATTATTGACTAGTTATTAATAGTAAT
CAATTACGGGGTCATTAGTTCATAGCCCATATATGGAGTTCCGCGTTACATAACTTACGGTAAATGGCCC
GCCTGGCTGACCGCCCAACGACCCCCGCCCATTGACGTCAATAATGACGTATGTTCCCATAGTAACGCCA
ATAGGGACTTTCCATTGACGTCAATGGGTGGAGTATTTACGGTAAACTGCCCACTTGGCAGTACATCAAG
TGTATCATATGCCAAGTCCGCCCCCTATTGACGTCAATGACGGTAAATGGCCCGCCTGGCATTATGCCCA
GTACATGACCTTACGGGACTTTCCTACTTGGCAGTACATCTACGTATTAGTCATCGCTATTACCATGGTG
ATGCGGTTTTGGCAGTACACCAATGGGCGTGGATAGCGGTTTGACTCACGGGGATTTCCAAGTCTCCACC
CCATTGACGTCAATGGGAGTTTGTTTTGGCACCAAAATCAACGGGACTTTCCAAAATGTCGTAATAACCC
CGCCCCGTTGACGCAAATGGGCGGTAGGCGTGTACGGTGGGAGGTCTATATAAGCAGAGCTCGTTTAGTG
AACCGTCAGAATTGATCTACCATGGACTACAAAGACGATGACGACAAGCTTGAGAGTGAGTACCGGGAAA
TGCTGTTGTTGACCGGCCTGGACCACATCACGGAGGAAGAACTGAAACGGTTCAAGTACTTTGCTTTGAC
TGAGTTTCAGATTGCCAGGAGCACACTCGACGTGGCAGATAGGACAGAGTTAGCTGACCACCTGATTCAA
AGTGCAGGTGCGGCGTCTGCAGTGACCAAGGCCATTAATATTTTCCAGAAGTTGAATTATATGCATATTG
CAAATGCTCTTGAAGAGAAAAAGAAAGAAGCTGAACGTAAACTCATGACCAATACAAAGAAGAGAGGAAC
ACAGAAGGTAGAAAATAGAAGTCAAGCTGAAAACTGCTCTGCTGCCTCTGCCACCCGCAGTGACAATGAC
TTTAAGGAACAGGCTGCTACAGAAGTCTGTCCTCAAGCTAAGCCTCAGAAGAAACAGATGGTGGCAGAAC
AGGAAGCCATCAGAGAAGATTTACAGAAAGATCCACTTGTTGTCACGGTGCTGAAAGCTATAAATCCCTT
TGAGTGTGAGACTCAGGAAGGAAGACAAGAGATATTTCATGCAACAGTGGCCACGGAGACAGATTTTTTC
TTTGTAAAAGTTTTAAACGCACAGTTTAAAGATAAATTTATCCCAAAGAGGACAATTAAAATATCAAACT
ACCTTTGGCACAGTAACTTCATGGAGGTCACCAGTTCCTCAGTTGTGGTTGATGTTGAATCTAACCACGA
AGTCCCAAATAACGTTGTTAAGAGAGCCAGGGAAACTCCCAGGATTAGTAAACTGAAGATTCAGCCATGT
GGAACAATTGTGAATGGGCTGTTTAAAGTCCAGAAGATAACAGAGGAAAAAGATAGAGTACTGTATGGTA
TACATGATAAAACAGGGACAATGGAGGTGTTGGTGCTGGGAAACCCAAGCAAAACAAAGTGCGAGGAAGG
AGACAAGATTAGACTCACGTTCTTTGAGGTGTCAAAAAATGGAGTGAAAATTCAGTTGAAATCTGGACCT
TGTAGCTTTTTTAAGGTTATTAAGGCTGCAAAGCCAAAAACTGACATGAAAAGTGTGGAGTGACTCGACT
CTAGAGGATCCCGGGTGGCATCCCTGTGACCCCTCCCCAGTGCCTCTCCTGGCCCTGGAAGTTGCCACTC
CAGTGCCCACCAGCCTTGTCCTAATAAAATTAAGTTGCATCATTTTGTCTGACTAGGTGTCCTTCTATAA
TATTATGGGGTGGAGGGGGGTGGTATGGAGCAAGGGGCAAGTTGGGAAGACAACCTGTAGGGCCTGCGGG
GTCTATTGGGAACCAAGCTGGAGTGCAGTGGCACAATCTTGGCTCACTGCAATCTCCGCCTCCTGGGTTC
AAGCGATTCTCCTGCCTCAGCCTCCCGAGTTGTTGGGATTCCAGGCATGCATGACCAGGCTCAGCTAATT
TTTGTTTTTTTGGTAGAGACGGGGTTTCACCATATTGGCCAGGCTGGTCTCCAACTCCTAATCTCAGGTG
ATCTACCCACCTTGGCCTCCCAAATTGCTGGGATTACAGGCGTGAACCACTGCTCCCTTCCCTGTCCTTC
TGATTTTAAAATAACTATACCAGCAGGAGGACGTCCAGACACAGCATAGGCTACCTGGCCATGCCCAACC
GGTGGGACATTTGAGTTGCTTGCTTGGCACTGTCCTCTCATGCGTTGGGTCCACTCAGTAGATGCCTGTT
GAATTGGGTACGCGGCCAGCTTGGCTGTGGAATGTGTGTCAGTTAGGGTGTGGAAAGTCCCCAGGCTCCC
CAGCAGGCAGAAGTATGCAAAGCATGCATCTCAATTAGTCAGCAACCAGGTGTGGAAAGTCCCCAGGCTC
CCCAGCAGGCAGAAGTATGCAAAGCATGCATCTCAATTAGTCAGCAACCATAGTCCCGCCCCTAACTCCG
CCCATCCCGCCCCTAACTCCGCCCAGTTCCGCCCATTCTCCGCCCCATGGCTGACTAATTTTTTTTATTT
ATGCAGAGGCCGAGGCCGCCTCGGCCTCTGAGCTATTCCAGAAGTAGTGAGGAGGCTTTTTTGGAGGCCT
AGGCTTTTGCAAAAAGCTCCTCGAGGAACTGAAAAACCAGAAAGTTAATTCCCTATAGTGAGTCGTATTA
AATTCGTAATCATGTCATAGCTGTTTCCTGTGTGAAATTGTTATCCGCTCACAATTCCACACAACATACG
AGCCGGAAGCATAAAGTGTAAAGCCTGGGGTGCCTAATGAGTGAGCTAACTCACATTAATTGCGTTGCGC
TCACTGCCCGCTTTCCAGTCGGGAAACCTGTCGTGCCAGCTGCATTAATGAATCGGCCAACGCGCGGGGA
GAGGCGGTTTGCGTATTGGGCGCTCTTCCGCTTCCTCGCTCACTGACTCGCTGCGCTCGGTCGTTCGGCT
GCGGCGAGCGGTATCAGCTCACTCAAAGGCGGTAATACGGTTATCCACAGAATCAGGGGATAACGCAGGA
AAGAACATGTGAGCAAAAGGCCAGCAAAAGGCCAGGAACCGTAAAAAGGCCGCGTTGCTGGCGTTTTTCC
ATAGGCTCCGCCCCCCTGACGAGCATCACAAAAATCGACGCTCAAGTCAGAGGTGGCGAAACCCGACAGG
ACTATAAAGATACCAGGCGTTTCCCCCTGGAAGCTCCCTCGTGCGCTCTCCTGTTCCGACCCTGCCGCTT
ACCGGATACCTGTCCGCCTTTCTCCCTTCGGGAAGCGTGGCGCTTTCTCATAGCTCACGCTGTAGGTATC
TCAGTTCGGTGTAGGTCGTTCGCTCCAAGCTGGGCTGTGTGCACGAACCCCCCGTTCAGCCCGACCGCTG
CGCCTTATCCGGTAACTATCGTCTTGAGTCCAACCCGGTAAGACACGACTTATCGCCACTGGCAGCAGCC
ACTGGTAACAGGATTAGCAGAGCGAGGTATGTAGGCGGTGCTACAGAGTTCTTGAAGTGGTGGCCTAACT
ACGGCTACACTAGAAGAACAGTATTTGGTATCTGCGCTCTGCTGAAGCCAGTTACCTTCGGAAAAAGAGT
TGGTAGCTCTTGATCCGGCAAACAAACCACCGCTGGTAGCGGTGGTTTTTTTGTTTGCAAGCAGCAGATT
ACGCGCAGAAAAAAAGGATCTCAAGAAGATCCTTTGATCTTTTCTACGGGGTCTGACGCTCAGTGGAACG
AAAACTCACGTTAAGGGATTTTGGTCATGAGATTATCAAAAAGGATCTTCACCTAGATCCTTTTAAATTA
AAAATGAAGTTTTAAATCAATCTAAAGTATATATGAGTAAACTTGGTCTGACAGTTACCAATGCTTAATC
AGTGAGGCACCTATCTCAGCGATCTGTCTATTTCGTTCATCCATAGTTGCCTGACTCCCCGTCGTGTAGA
TAACTACGATACGGGAGGGCTTACCATCTGGCCCCAGTGCTGCAATGATACCGCGAGACCCACGCTCACC
GGCTCCAGATTTATCAGCAATAAACCAGCCAGCCGGAAGGGCCGAGCGCAGAAGTGGTCCTGCAACTTTA
TCCGCCTCCATCCAGTCTATTAATTGTTGCCGGGAAGCTAGAGTAAGTAGTTCGCCAGTTAATAGTTTGC
GCAACGTTGTTGCCATTGCTACAGGCATCGTGGTGTCACGCTCGTCGTTTGGTATGGCTTCATTCAGCTC
CGGTTCCCAACGATCAAGGCGAGTTACATGATCCCCCATGTTGTGCAAAAAAGCGGTTAGCTCCTTCGGT
CCTCCGATCGTTGTCAGAAGTAAGTTGGCCGCAGTGTTATCACTCATGGTTATGGCAGCACTGCATAATT
CTCTTACTGTCATGCCATCCGTAAGATGCTTTTCTGTGACTGGTGAGTACTCAACCAAGTCATTCTGAGA
ATAGTGTATGCGGCGACCGAGTTGCTCTTGCCCGGCGTCAATACGGGATAATACCGCGCCACATAGCAGA
ACTTTAAAAGTGCTCATCATTGGAAAACGTTCTTCGGGGCGAAAACTCTCAAGGATCTTACCGCTGTTGA
GATCCAGTTCGATGTAACCCACTCGTGCACCCAACTGATCTTCAGCATCTTTTACTTTCACCAGCGTTTC
TGGGTGAGCAAAAACAGGAAGGCAAAATGCCGCAAAAAAGGGAATAAGGGCGACACGGAAATGTTGAATA
CTCATACTCTTCCTTTTTCAATATTATTGAAGCATTTATCAGGGTTATTGTCTCATGAGCGGATACATAT
TTGAATGTATTTAGAAAAATAAACAAATAGGGGTTCCGCGCACATTTCCCCGAAAAGTGCCACCTG
[124 nt withheld, positions 5247-5370]
C
[91 nt withheld, positions 5372-5462]
A
[49 nt withheld, positions 5464-5512]
CCTTTGACGTTGGAGTCCACGTTCTTT
[37 nt withheld, positions 5540-5576]
ACCCTATCTCGGTCTATTCTTTTGATTTATAAGGGATTTTGCCGATTTCGGCCTATTGGTTAAAAAATGA
GCTGATTTAACAAAAATTTAACGCGAATTTTAACAAAATATTAACGCTTACAATTT
