>Addgene plasmid #51540 | pFlag-CMV2-mAIM2 | addgene partial sequence | sequence record 80854 | CMV-F 5'-CGCAAATGGGCGGTAGGCGTG-3'
AGCAGAGCTCGTTTAGTGAACCGTCAGAATTGATCTACCATGGACTACAAAGACGATGACGACAAGCTTG
AGAGTGAGTACCGGGAAATGCTGTTGTTGACCGGCCTGGACCACATCACGGAGGAAGAACTGAAACGGTT
CAAGTACTTTGCTTTGACTGAGTTTCAGATTGCCAGGAGCACACTCGACGTGGCAGATAGGACAGAGTTA
GCTGACCACCTGATTCAAAGTGCAGGTGCGGCGTCTGCAGTGACCAAGGCCATTAATATTTTCCAGAAGT
TGAATTATATGCATATTGCAAATGCTCTTGAAGAGAAAAAGAAAGAAGCTGAACGTAAACTCATGACCAA
TACAAAGAAGAGAGGAACACAGAAGGTAGAAAATAGAAGTCAAGCTGAAAACTGCTCTGCTGCCTCTGCC
ACCCGCAGTGACAATGACTTTAAGGAACAGGCTGCTACAGAAGTCTGTCCTCAAGCTAAGCCTCAGAAGA
AACAGATGGTGGCAGAACAGGAAGCCATCAGAGAAGATTTACAGAAAGATCCACTTGTTGTCACGGTGCT
GAAAGCTATAAATCCCTTTGAGTGTGAGACTCAGGAAGGAAGACAAGAGATATTTCATGCAACAGTGGCC
ACGGAGACAGATTTTTTCTTTGTAAAAGTTTTAAACGCACAGTTTAAAGATAAATTTATCCCAAAGAGGA
CAATTAAAATATCAAACTACCTTTGGCACAGTAACTTCATGGAGGTCACCAGTTCCTCAGTTGTGGTTGA
TGTTGAATCTAACCACGAAGTCCCAAATAACGTTGTTAAGAGAGCCAGGGAAACTCCCAGGATTAGTAAA
CTGAAGATTCAGCCATGTGGAACAATTGTGAATGGGCTGTTTAAAGTCCAGAAGATAACAGAGGAAAAAG
ATAGAGTACTGTATGGTATACATGATAAAACAGGGACAATG
